Addgene plasmid #121444: Pconst-rfp + PmutS-yfp
Purpose: plasmid reporting the expression from constitutive and mutS promoters
Depositing lab: Mary Dunlop. Depositing organization: Boston University Main Campus. Publication: Heterogeneity in efflux pump expression predisposes antibiotic-resistant cells to mutation. El Meouche I, Dunlop MJ. Science. 2018 Nov 9;362(6415):686-690. doi: 10.1126/science.aar7981. PubMed 30409883.
Backbone
  Vector backbone: Pconst-rfp + PmutS-yfp in SC101 origin vector
  Vector type: Bacterial Expression, Synthetic Biology ; pBb vector
Growth in bacteria
  Bacterial resistance: Kanamycin, 50 μg/mL
  Growth temperature: 37°C
  Growth strain: DH5alpha
  Copy number: Low Copy
Gene/Insert 1
  Gene/Insert name: PmutS-yfp
  Promoter: P-mutS
  Cloning method: Gibson Cloning
  Sequencing primers: 5′ GCGTACTTGCTTCATAAGCATCA; 3′ ACATGATACCGGAGTTAATCA
Gene/Insert 2
  Gene/Insert name: Pconst-rfp
  Promoter: P-const
  Cloning method: Gibson Cloning
  Sequencing primers: 5′ GTGTCCCTCTCGATGGCTG; 3′ TTATCAAAAAGAGTATTGACA
Terms and licenses: Academic/Nonprofit Terms; Industry Terms: Not Available to Industry
How to cite: Pconst-rfp + PmutS-yfp was a gift from Mary Dunlop (Addgene plasmid # 121444 ; http://n2t.net/addgene:121444 ; RRID:Addgene_121444)
