[The description below was written by a language model from this plasmid's Addgene catalogue record and pLannotate feature annotations shown in this document.]
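Description:
Pconst-rfp + PmutS-yfp is a low-copy, dual-colour fluorescent reporter plasmid for bacteria, built on a pBb-series synthetic biology backbone (about 5.8 kb in the sequenced record). It replicates from the pSC101 origin, which depends on the plasmid-encoded Rep101 (RepA) protein, and is selected with kanamycin through a neo/nptII resistance gene followed by the lambda t0 terminator. A short fragment annotated as Tn5 transposase next to the resistance gene is most likely a remnant of the Tn5-derived kanamycin cassette rather than a functional element. The small ColE1-type ori fragment is likewise too short to act as an origin.

The payload consists of two independent reporter cassettes assembled by Gibson cloning and arranged divergently. One places a red fluorescent protein, annotated as mCherry, under a constitutive promoter (P-const) on the reverse strand. The other places a yellow fluorescent protein under the promoter of mutS, the DNA mismatch repair gene, on the forward strand. The automated annotation labels this second open reading frame as "hfriFP", but its position and the catalogue description indicate that it is the yfp reporter. A bidirectional tonB terminator lies between the two units, and rrnB T1 and T7Te terminators follow the yfp gene, insulating each reporter from read-through. The promoters themselves are not annotated in the feature table, and the exact identity of the constitutive promoter is not stated.

The constitutive red signal provides an internal reference for general expression capacity, so the yellow signal can be read as mutS promoter activity in individual cells. The associated work studied how cell-to-cell heterogeneity in efflux pump expression relates to mutation in antibiotic-resistant bacteria.
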