Features (pLannotate 1.2.2; 13 found; start..end, strand, type, name):
     94..115     -  protein_bind   CAP binding site: CAP binding activates transcription in the presence of cAMP. E. coli catabolite activator protein
    310..1011    -  CDS            mCherry: mCherry is a basic (constitutively fluorescent) red fluorescent protein published in 2004, derived from Discosoma sp.. It is reported to be a very rapidly-maturing monomer with low acid sensitivity.
   1132..1177    -  rep_origin     ori (fragment): high-copy-number ColE1/pMB1/pBR322/pUC origin of replication
   1359..1390    -  terminator     tonB terminator: bidirectional E. coli tonB-P14 transcription terminator
   1552..2265    +  CDS            hfriFP: hfriFP is a fluorescent protein published in 2013, derived from Herbaspirillum frisingense.
   2298..2384    +  terminator     rrnB T1 terminator: Escherichia coli rrnB; transcription terminator T1 from the E. coli rrnB gene
   2430..2501    +  terminator     rrnB T1 terminator: transcription terminator T1 from the E. coli rrnB gene
   2517..2544    +  terminator     T7Te terminator: phage T7 early transcription terminator
   3075..4025    -  CDS            Rep101: RepA protein needed for replication with the pSC101 origin; rep101
   4073..4295    -  rep_origin     pSC101 ori: low-copy replication origin that requires the Rep101 protein
   4787..4881    -  terminator     lambda t0 terminator: transcription terminator from phage lambda
   4915..5706    -  CDS            neo: KKA2_KLEPN - Also known as kan, nptII. Experimental evidence at protein level: Swiss-Prot protein existence level 1. Resistance to kanamycin, neomycin, paromomycin, ribostamycin, butirosin and gentamicin B. From Klebsiella pneumoniae.
   5738..79      -  CDS            tnpA (fragment) (across the origin): TN5P_ECOLX - Also known as tnp. Experimental evidence at protein level: Swiss-Prot protein existence level 1. Mediates transposition of transposon Tn5 by a 'cut and paste' mechanism. First, the monomeric transposase binds the 19 bp inverted DNA repeats flanking the transposon. Then, dimerization of the DNA- bound transposase creates a synaptic DNA complex. After nicking of the first DNA strand, excision of the transposon proceeds through a series of intermediates. The transposase then mediates the insertion of the transposon at a new site by strand transfer. The activity of the wild- type tran
>Addgene plasmid #121444 | Pconst-rfp + PmutS-yfp | addgene full sequence | sequence record 244041 | Addgene NGS Result
CCTTGGCGGCAAGAAAGCCATCCAGTTTACTTTGCAGGGCTTCCCAACCTTACCAGAGGGCGCCCCAGCT
GGCAATTCCGACGTCGGTGCCTAATGAGTGAGCTAACTTACATTAATTGCGTTGCGCGCTGATGTGGTGG
AGATCGAATTTCAAAGGTTAGTTTTTTCATGACTTCCCTCTCCCCCAAATAAAAAGGCCTGCTGGCGATT
ACCAGCCAGCAGGCCTAGTATTAACCGTGTCCTTCTCGATTTGAATAAATAAAAACAGCCGTTGCCAGAA
AGAGGCACGGCTGTTTTTATTTTCTATTATTTGTACAGCTCATCCATGCCACCGGTAGAATGACGACCCT
CCGCGCGCTCATATTGCTCTACGATCGTATAATCTTCATTATGAGAGGTGATGTCCAGTTTAATATTCAC
ATTGTACGCGCCAGGCAGCTGCACAGGTTTCTTGGCTTTGTACGTGGTTTTCACTTCAGCGTCATAATGG
CCGCCATCTTTCAGTTTCAGGCGCTGTTTAATTTCGCCTTTCAGCGCACCATCTTCCGGATACATGCGTT
CGCTAGACGCCTCCCAACCCATCGTCTTTTTCTGCATCACCGGGCCATCAGATGGAAAATTAGTACCACG
CAGTTTAACTTTATAGATGAACTCGCCATCTTGCAGGGAGGAGTCCTGAGTGACGGTCACGACACCACCA
TCTTCAAAATTCATTACGCGTTCCCACTTGAAACCTTCCGGAAAAGACAGCTTCAGATAGTCCGGGATAT
CCGCTGGGTGTTTAACATACGCTTTAGAACCGTACATAAATTGCGGGCTCAGGATGTCCCACGCAAAAGG
CAGCGGGCCGCCTTTAGTCACTTTCAGTTTGGCGGTCTGGGTGCCTTCATACGGACGGCCCTCGCCTTCG
CCTTCGATCTCGAACTCGTGACCGTTAACAGAACCCTCCATGTGAACTTTGAAGCGCATGAACTCTTTAA
TGATAGCCATGTTATCCTCCTCGCCCTTGGATCTTTTGCTAGTCATGCGGTACCTTTCTCCTCTTTAAAG
TTAAAGATCTGTGTCCCTCTCGATGGCTGTAATACTCCTATAGGTTAGACTTTATGTCAATACTCTTTTT
GATAAGTCGACGATCCGGCAAACAAACCACCGTTGGTAGCGGTGGTTTTTTTGTTTGGATCGACAATCTT
CGTAAGCGTCATCAATAAGCGTAAAAAAACCGGGCAATGCCCGGTTTTTTAATGAGAAATTTTACCTGTC
GTAGCCGCCACCATCCGGCAAAGAAGCATACAAGGCTTTTGGCTTATAGCTACGTAGCGCATTGCGTCGC
AGCACAATCCCGGCACCGATCGAGTAATAGTCAAAAGCCTCCGGTCGGAGGCTTTTGACTTTCTGCCCGG
GGCGTACTTGCTTCATAAGCATCACGCAAAAGCTGCAAAACAGCATCTTTCCCGGAACCAGCATCAAGAA
CTCGCCGTTCGCTTCTTCCCCTGAAATGATTAACTCCGGTATCATGTGGATCCTTAACTTTAAAGAGGAG
AAAGGTACCGCATGCGTAAAGGAGAAGAACTTTTCACTGGAGTTGTCCCAATTCTTGTTGAATTAGATGG
TGATGTTAATGGGCACAAATTTTCTGTCAGTGGAGAGGGTGAAGGTGATGCAACATACGGAAAACTTACC
CTTAAATTTATTTGCACTACTGGAAAACTACCTGTTCCATGGCCAACACTTGTCACTACTTTCGGTTATG
GTCTAAAATGCTTTGCTAGATACCCAGATCATATGAAACGGCATGACTTTTTCAAGAGTGCCATGCCCGA
AGGTTATGTACAGGAAAGAACTATATTTTTCAAAGATGACGGGAACTACAAGACACGTGCTGAAGTCAAG
TTTGAAGGTGATACCCTTGTTAATAGAATCGAGTTAAAAGGTATTGATTTTAAAGAAGATGGAAACATTC
TTGGACACAAATTGGAATACAACTATAACTCACACAATGTATACATCATGGCAGACAAACAAAAGAATGG
AATCAAAGTTAACTTCAAAATTAGACACAACATTGAAGATGGAAGCGTTCAACTAGCAGACCATTATCAA
CAAAATACTCCAATTGGCGATGGCCCTGTCCTTTTACCAGACAACCATTACCTGTCCTATCAATCTGCCC
TTTCGAAAGATCCCAACGAAAAGAGAGACCACATGGTCCTTCTTGAGTTTGTAACAGCTGCTGGGATTAC
ACATGGCATGGATGAACTATACAAATAATAGGCTTAATTAGCTGAGTCTAGAGGCATCAAATAAAACGAA
AGGCTCAGTCGAAAGACTGGGCCTTTCGTTTTATCTGTTGTTTGTCGGTGAACGCTCTCCTGAGTAGGAC
AAATCCGCCGCCCTAGAGGATCCAAACTCGAGTAAGGATCTCCAGGCATCAAATAAAACGAAAGGCTCAG
TCGAAAGACTGGGCCTTTCGTTTTATCTGTTGTTTGTCGGTGAACGCTCTCTACTAGAGTCACACTGGCT
CACCTTCGGGTGGGCCTTTCTGCGTTTATACCTAGGGTACGGGTTTTGCTGCCCGCAAACGGGCTGTTCT
GGTGTTGCTAGTTTGTTATCAGAATCGCAGATCCGGCTTCAGCCGGTTTGCCGGCTGAAAGCGCTATTTC
TTCCAGAATTGCCATGATTTTTTCCCCACGGGAGGCGTCACTGGCTCCCGTGTTGTCGGCAGCTTTGATT
CGATAAGCAGCATCGCCTGTTTCAGGCTGTCTATGTGTGACTGTTGAGCTGTAACAAGTTGTCTCAGGTG
TTCAATTTCATGTTCTAGTTGCTTTGTTTTACTGGTTTCACCTGTTCTATTAGGTGTTACATGCTGTTCA
TCTGTTACATTGTCGATCTGTTCATGGTGAACAGCTTTGAATGCACCAAAAACTCGTAAAAGCTCTGATG
TATCTATCTTTTTTACACCGTTTTCATCTGTGCATATGGACAGTTTTCCCTTTGATATGTAACGGTGAAC
AGTTGTTCTACTTTTGTTTGTTAGTCTTGATGCTTCACTGATAGATACAAGAGCCATAAGAACCTCAGAT
CCTTCCGTATTTAGCCAGTATGTTCTCTAGTGTGGTTCGTTGTTTTTGCGTGAGCCATGAGAACGAACCA
TTGAGATCATACTTACTTTGCATGTCACTCAAAAATTTTGCCTCAAAACTGGTGAGCTGAATTTTTGCAG
TTAAAGCATCGTGTAGTGTTTTTCTTAGTCCGTTATGTAGGTAGGAATCTGATGTAATGGTTGTTGGTAT
TTTGTCACCATTCATTTTTATCTGGTTGTTCTCAAGTTCGGTTACGAGATCCATTTGTCTATCTAGTTCA
ACTTGGAAAATCAACGTATCAGTCGGGCGGCCTCGCTTATCAACCACCAATTTCATATTGCTGTAAGTGT
TTAAATCTTTACTTATTGGTTTCAAAACCCATTGGTTAAGCCTTTTAAACTCATGGTAGTTATTTTCAAG
CATTAACATGAACTTAAATTCATCAAGGCTAATCTCTATATTTGCCTTGTGAGTTTTCTTTTGTGTTAGT
TCTTTTAATAACCACTCATAAATCCTCATAGAGTATTTGTTTTCAAAAGACTTAACATGTTCCAGATTAT
ATTTTATGAATTTTTTTAACTGGAAAAGATAAGGCAATATCTCTTCACTAAAAACTAATTCTAATTTTTC
GCTTGAGAACTTGGCATAGTTTGTCCACTGGAAAATCTCAAAGCCTTTAACCAAAGGATTCCTGATTTCC
ACAGTTCTCGTCATCAGCTCTCTGGTTGCTTTAGCTAATACACCATAAGCATTTTCCCTACTGATGTTCA
TCATCTGAGCGTATTGGTTATAAGTGAACGATACCGTCCGTTCTTTCCTTGTAGGGTTTTCAATCGTGGG
GTTGAGTAGTGCCACACAGCATAAAATTAGCTTGGTTTCATGCTCCGTTAAGTCATAGCGACTAATCGCT
AGTTCATTTGCTTTGAAAACAACTAATTCAGACATACATCTCAATTGGTCTAGGTGATTTTAATCACTAT
ACCAATTGAGATGGGCTAGTCAATGATAATTACTAGTCCTTTTCCCGGGTGATCTGGGTATCTGTAAATT
CTGCTAGACCTTTGCTGGAAAACTTGTAAATTCTGCTAGACCCTCTGTAAATTCCGCTAGACCTTTGTGT
GTTTTTTTTGTTTATATTCAAGTGGTTATAATTTATAGAATAAAGAAAGAATAAAAAAAGATAAAAAGAA
TAGATCCCAGCCCTGTGTATAACTCACTACTTTAGTCAGTTCCGCAGTATTACAAAAGGATGTCGCAAAC
GCTGTTTGCTCCTCTACAAAACAGACCTTAAAACCCTAAAGGCTTAAGTAGCACCCTCGCAAGCTCGGGC
AAATCGCTGAATATTCCTTTTGTCTCCGACCATCAGGCACCTGAGTCGCTGTCTTTTTCGTGACATTCAG
TTCGCTGCGCTCACGGCTCTGGCAGTGAATGGGGGTAAATGGCACTACAGGCGCCTTTTATGGATTCATG
CAAGGAAACTACCCATAATACAAGAAAAGCCCGTCACGGGCTTCTCAGGGCGTTTTATGGCGGGTCTGCT
ATGTGGTGCTATCTGACTTTTTGCTGTTCAGCAGTTCCTGCCCTCTGATTTTCCAGTCTGACCACTTCGG
ATTATCCCGTGACAGGTCATTCAGACTGGCTAATGCACCCAGTAAGGCAGCGGTATCATCAACAGGCTTA
CCCGTCTTACTGTCCCTAGTGCTTGGATTCTCACCAATAAAAAACGCCCGGCGGCAACCGAGCGTTCTGA
ACAAATCCAGATGGAGTTCTGAGGTCATTACTGGATCTATCAACAGGAGTCCAAGCGAGCTCTCGAACCC
CAGAGTCCCGCTCAGAAGAACTCGTCAAGAAGGCGATAGAAGGCGATGCGCTGCGAATCGGGAGCGGCGA
TACCGTAAAGCACGAGGAAGCGGTCAGCCCATTCGCCGCCAAGCTCTTCAGCAATATCACGGGTAGCCAA
CGCTATGTCCTGATAGCGGTCCGCCACACCCAGCCGGCCACAGTCGATGAATCCAGAAAAGCGGCCATTT
TCCACCATGATATTCGGCAAGCAGGCATCGCCATGGGTCACGACGAGATCCTCGCCGTCGGGCATGCGCG
CCTTGAGCCTGGCGAACAGTTCGGCTGGCGCGAGCCCCTGATGCTCTTCGTCCAGATCATCCTGATCGAC
AAGACCGGCTTCCATCCGAGTACGTGCTCGCTCGATGCGATGTTTCGCTTGGTGGTCGAATGGGCAGGTA
GCCGGATCAAGCGTATGCAGCCGCCGCATTGCATCAGCCATGATGGATACTTTCTCGGCAGGAGCAAGGT
GAGATGACAGGAGATCCTGCCCCGGCACTTCGCCCAATAGCAGCCAGTCCCTTCCCGCTTCAGTGACAAC
GTCGAGCACAGCTGCGCAAGGAACGCCCGTCGTGGCCAGCCACGATAGCCGCGCTGCCTCGTCCTGCAGT
TCATTCAGGGCACCGGACAGGTCGGTCTTGACAAAAAGAACCGGGCGCCCCTGCGCTGACAGCCGGAACA
CGGCGGCATCAGAGCAGCCGATTGTCTGTTGTGCCCAGTCATAGCCGAATAGCCTCTCCACCCAAGCGGC
CGGAGAACCTGCGTGCAATCCATCTTGTTCAATCATGCGAAACGATCCTCATCCTGTCTCTTGATCAGAT
CATGATCCCCTGCGCCATCAGAT
